Addgene plasmid #81020: pINDUCER13 miR-200c-141
Purpose: Lentiviral vector containing doxycycline inducible human miR-200c. Puromycin selectable.
Depositing lab: Jeffrey Rosen & Thomas Westbrook. Depositing organization: Baylor College of Medicine. Publication: The Z-cad dual fluorescent sensor detects dynamic changes between the epithelial and mesenchymal cellular states. Toneff MJ, Sreekumar A, Tinnirello A, Hollander PD, Habib S, Li S, Ellis MJ, Xin L, Mani SA, Rosen JM. BMC Biol. 2016 Jun 17;14(1):47. 10.1186/s12915-016-0269-y PubMed 27317311.
Backbone
  Vector backbone: pINDUCER13
  Total vector size (bp): 14514
  Vector type: Lentiviral
  Selectable markers: Puromycin
Growth in bacteria
  Bacterial resistance: Ampicillin, 100 μg/mL
  Growth temperature: 37°C
  Growth strain: NEB Stable
  Copy number: High Copy
Gene/Insert
  Gene/Insert name: miR-200c
  Species: H. sapiens (human)
  Insert size (bp): 707
  Entrez Gene: MIR200C (a.k.a. MIRN200C, mir-200c)
Terms and licenses: Academic/Nonprofit Terms; Industry Terms: Not Available to Industry
Depositor comments: pINDUCER13 backbone kindly shared by Dr. Thomas Westbrook.
How to cite: pINDUCER13 miR-200c-141 was a gift from Jeffrey Rosen & Thomas Westbrook (Addgene plasmid # 81020 ; http://n2t.net/addgene:81020 ; RRID:Addgene_81020)
