[The description below was written by a language model from this plasmid's Addgene catalogue record and pLannotate feature annotations shown in this document.]
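Description:
pINDUCER13 miR-200c-141 is a 14.5 kb HIV-1-based lentiviral vector built on the pINDUCER13 backbone for doxycycline-inducible expression of human miR-200c in mammalian cells. It is propagated in E. coli as a high-copy plasmid through a ColE1/pUC-type origin with ampicillin resistance, and also carries an f1 origin. The viral portion has a truncated 5' LTR, the Ψ packaging signal, RRE for Rev-dependent export of the genomic RNA, cPPT/CTS, WPRE and a self-inactivating ΔU3 3' LTR followed by a bGH polyadenylation signal. The annotation also picks up an EM7-driven bleomycin/Zeocin resistance gene in reverse orientation upstream of the inducible promoter, and an SV40 promoter followed by only fragmentary hygromycin and ble sequences outside the LTRs. These appear to be backbone remnants rather than listed selection markers.

The payload is an all-in-one Tet-On arrangement. A tetracycline response element with seven tetO copies fused to a minimal CMV promoter drives firefly luciferase, and two mir-8/mir-141/mir-200 family precursor hairpins lie immediately downstream of the luciferase coding sequence. This layout fits the construct name and suggests that the 707 bp insert spans the miR-200c/141 cluster, although the catalogue entry lists only miR-200c. Luciferase on the same inducible transcript should therefore report induction of the microRNA. A separate constitutive human UbC promoter expresses the reverse transactivator rtTA3, which is flanked by loxP sites in opposite orientations, followed by an EMCV IRES and puromycin N-acetyltransferase. Transduced cells can thus be selected with puromycin and activate the TRE only when doxycycline is present. The associated publication concerns a fluorescent sensor of epithelial and mesenchymal cell states, so the vector was presumably used for controlled miR-200c expression in that setting.
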