Features (pLannotate 1.2.2; 40 found; start..end, strand, type, name):
     49..132     +  ncRNA          HIV GSL3: Accession: RF00376 - HIV gag stem loop 3 (GSL3)
    497..730     +  misc_feature   RRE: The Rev response element (RRE) of HIV-1 allows for Rev-dependent mRNA export from the nucleus to the cytoplasm.
   1107..1207    +  CDS            Rev (fragment): human immunodeficiency virus 1 (HIV-1) Rev protein; rev; enhances nuclear export of unspliced and incompletely spliced viral mRNAs
   1257..1374    +  misc_feature   cPPT/CTS: central polypurine tract and central termination sequence of HIV-1
   1439..1813    -  CDS            BleoR: antibiotic-binding protein; Sh ble from Streptoalloteichus hindustanus; confers resistance to bleomycin, phleomycin, and Zeocin™
   1833..1880    -  promoter       EM7 promoter: synthetic bacterial promoter&nbsp
   1950..2220    +  protein_bind   tetracycline response element: contains seven copies of the tetracycline operator tetO tetracycline repressor TetR
   2231..2248    +  misc_feature   MCS (fragment): pUC18/19 multiple cloning site
   2253..2291    +  promoter       minimal CMV promoter: human cytomegalovirus (CMV) immediate early promoter
   2388..4040    +  CDS            luciferase: firefly luciferase; luc+; enhanced luc+ version of the luciferase gene
   4170..4247    +  ncRNA          mir-8: Accession: RF00241 - mir-8/mir-141/mir-200 microRNA precursor family
   4580..4660    +  ncRNA          mir-8: Accession: RF00241 - mir-8/mir-141/mir-200 microRNA precursor family
   4755..5966    +  promoter       UbC promoter: human ubiquitin C promoter
   5973..6006    -  protein_bind   loxP: Cre-mediated recombination occurs in the 8-bp core sequence (GCATACAT). Cre recombinase
   6013..6710    +  CDS            rtTA3 (fragment): reverse tetracycline transactivator 3 activates expression from Tet-responsive promoters in the presence of doxycycline
   6640..6750    +  CDS            VP48: 3 tandem repeats of the minimal activation domain of herpes simplex virus VP16 (Cheng et al., 2013)
   6760..6793    +  protein_bind   loxP: Cre-mediated recombination occurs in the 8-bp core sequence (GCATACAT). Cre recombinase
   6809..7381    +  misc_feature   IRES: internal ribosome entry site (IRES) of the encephalomyocarditis virus (EMCV)
   7390..7986    +  CDS            PuroR: puromycin N-acetyltransferase; pac from Streptomyces alboniger; confers resistance to puromycin
   8008..8596    +  misc_feature   WPRE: woodchuck hepatitis virus posttranscriptional regulatory element
   8613..8801    +  CDS            nef (fragment): NEF_HV1Z2 - Experimental evidence at protein level: Swiss-Prot protein existence level 1. Extracellular Nef protein targets CD4(+) T-lymphocytes for apoptosis by interacting with CXCR4 surface receptors. From Human immunodeficiency virus type 1 group M subtype D (isolate Z2/CDC-Z34) (HIV-1).
   8803..9036    +  LTR            3' LTR (ΔU3): self-inactivating 3' long terminal repeat (LTR) from HIV-1
   9143..9367    +  polyA_signal   bGH poly(A) signal: bovine growth hormone polyadenylation signal
   9371..9392    +  promoter       SV40 promoter (fragment): SV40 enhancer and early promoter
   9413..9841    +  rep_origin     f1 ori (sequence partly withheld): f1 bacteriophage origin of replication; arrow indicates direction of (+) strand synthesis
   9855..10184   +  promoter       SV40 promoter: SV40 enhancer and early promoter
  10261..10877   +  CDS            HygR (fragment): aminoglycoside phosphotransferase from E. coli confers resistance to hygromycin
  10887..11012   +  CDS            ble (fragment): BLE_KLEPN - Experimental evidence at protein level: Swiss-Prot protein existence level 1. Binding protein with a strong affinity to the bleomycin family of antibiotics. Binds to CL990; an antimitotic-antibiotic compound. From Klebsiella pneumoniae.
  11007..11128   +  polyA_signal   SV40 poly(A) signal: SV40 polyadenylation signal
  11199..11221   -  protein_bind   lac operator (fragment): The lac repressor binds to the lac operator to inhibit transcription in E. coli. This inhibition can be relieved by adding lactose or isopropyl-β-D-thiogalactopyranoside (IPTG). lac repressor encoded by lacI
  11225..11255   -  promoter       lac promoter: promoter for the E. coli lac operon
  11270..11291   -  protein_bind   CAP binding site: CAP binding activates transcription in the presence of cAMP. E. coli catabolite activator protein
  11304..11396   -  CDS            lacI (fragment): lac repressor; lacI; The lac repressor binds to the lac operator to inhibit transcription in E. coli. This inhibition can be relieved by adding lactose or isopropyl-β-D-thiogalactopyranoside (IPTG).
  11579..12167   -  rep_origin     ori: high-copy-number ColE1/pMB1/pBR322/pUC origin of replication
  12338..13198   -  CDS            AmpR: β-lactamase; bla; confers resistance to ampicillin, carbenicillin, and related antibiotics
  13199..13303   -  promoter       AmpR promoter: bla
  13351..13485   +  polyA_signal   SV40 poly(A) signal: SV40 polyadenylation signal
  13652..13981   +  CDS            nef (fragment): NEF_HV1BR - Experimental evidence at protein level: Swiss-Prot protein existence level 1. Extracellular Nef protein targets CD4(+) T-lymphocytes for apoptosis by interacting with CXCR4 surface receptors (PubMed:14990729). From Human immunodeficiency virus type 1 group M subtype B (isolate BRU/LAI) (HIV-1).
  14029..14286   +  LTR            5' LTR (truncated): truncated 5' long terminal repeat (LTR) from HIV-1
  14333..14437   +  misc_feature   HIV-1 Ψ (fragment): packaging signal of human immunodeficiency virus type 1
>Addgene plasmid #81020 | pINDUCER13 miR-200c-141 | depositor full sequence | sequence record 153484 | pINDUCER13 miR-200c-141 sequence 14514 bps
CCGAGTAATACCGGGGGAGATTAGATCGCGATGGGAAAAATTCGGTTAAGGCCAGGGGGAAAGAAAAAAT
ATAAATTAAAACATATAGTATGGGCAAGCAGGGAGCTAGAACGATTCGCAGTTAATCCTGGCCTGTTAGA
AACATCAGAAGGCTGTAGACAAATACTGGGACAGCTACAACCATCCCTTCAGACAGGATCAGAAGAACTT
AGATCATTATATAATACAGTAGCAACCCTCTATTGTGTGCATCAAAGGATAGAGATAAAAGACACCAAGG
AAGCTTTAGACAAGATAGAGGAAGAGCAAAACAAAAGTAAGACCACCGCACAGCAAGCGGCCGGCCGCTG
ATCTTCAGACCTGGAGGAGGAGATATGAGGGACAATTGGAGAAGTGAATTATATAAATATAAAGTAGTAA
AAATTGAACCATTAGGAGTAGCACCCACCAAGGCAAAGAGAAGAGTGGTGCAGAGAGAAAAAAGAGCAGT
GGGAATAGGAGCTTTGTTCCTTGGGTTCTTGGGAGCAGCAGGAAGCACTATGGGCGCAGCGTCAATGACG
CTGACGGTACAGGCCAGACAATTATTGTCTGGTATAGTGCAGCAGCAGAACAATTTGCTGAGGGCTATTG
AGGCGCAACAGCATCTGTTGCAACTCACAGTCTGGGGCATCAAGCAGCTCCAGGCAAGAATCCTGGCTGT
GGAAAGATACCTAAAGGATCAACAGCTCCTGGGGATTTGGGGTTGCTCTGGAAAACTCATTTGCACCACT
GCTGTGCCTTGGAATGCTAGTTGGAGTAATAAATCTCTGGAACAGATTTGGAATCACACGACCTGGATGG
AGTGGGACAGAGAAATTAACAATTACACAAGCTTAATACACTCCTTAATTGAAGAATCGCAAAACCAGCA
AGAAAAGAATGAACAAGAATTATTGGAATTAGATAAATGGGCAAGTTTGTGGAATTGGTTTAACATAACA
AATTGGCTGTGGTATATAAAATTATTCATAATGATAGTAGGAGGCTTGGTAGGTTTAAGAATAGTTTTTG
CTGTACTTTCTATAGTGAATAGAGTTAGGCAGGGATATTCACCATTATCGTTTCAGACCCACCTCCCAAC
CCCGAGGGGACCCGACAGGCCCGAAGGAATAGAAGAAGAAGGTGGAGAGAGAGACAGAGACAGATCCATT
CGATTAGTGAACGGATCGGCACTGCGTGCGCCAATTCTGCAGACAAATGGCAGTATTCATCCACAATTTT
AAAAGAAAAGGGGGGATTGGGGGGTACAGTGCAGGGGAAAGAATAGTAGACATAATAGCAACAGACATAC
AAACTAAAGAATTACAAAAACAAATTACAAAAATTCAAAATTTTCGGGTTTATTACAGGGACAGCAGAGA
TCCAGTTTGGTTAGTACCGGGCCCGCTCTAGTCCGGAATCAGTCCTGCTCCTCGGCCACGAAGTGCACGC
AGTTGCCGGCCGGGTCGCGCAGGGCGAACTCCCGCCCCCACGGCTGCTCGCCGATCTCGGTCATGGCCGG
CCCGGAGGCGTCCCGGAAGTTCGTGGACACGACCTCCGACCACTCGGCGTACAGCTCGTCCAGGCCGCGC
ACCCACACCCAGGCCAGGGTGTTGTCCGGCACCACCTGGTCCTGGACCGCGCTGATGAACAGGGTCACGT
CGTCCCGGACCACACCGGCGAAGTCGTCCTCCACGAAGTCCCGGGAGAACCCGAGCCGGTCGGTCCAGAA
CTCGACCGCTCCGGCGACGTCGCGCGCGGTGAGCACCGGAACGGCACTGGTCAACTTGGCCATGGTGGCC
CTCCTATAGTGAGTCGTATTATACTATGCCGATATACTATGCCGATGATTAATTGTCAACACGTGCTGCA
GGTCCGAGGTTCTAGGCTAGCTTAAAGGAACCAATTCAGTCGACTGGATCCTTTACCACTCCCTATCAGT
GATAGAGAAAAGTGAAAGTCGAGTTTACCACTCCCTATCAGTGATAGAGAAAAGTGAAAGTCGAGTTTAC
CACTCCCTATCAGTGATAGAGAAAAGTGAAAGTCGAGTTTACCACTCCCTATCAGTGATAGAGAAAAGTG
AAAGTCGAGTTTACCACTCCCTATCAGTGATAGAGAAAAGTGAAAGTCGAGTTTACCACTCCCTATCAGT
GATAGAGAAAAGTGAAAGTCGAGTTTACCACTCCCTATCAGTGATAGAGAAAAGTGAAAGTCGAGCTCGG
TACCCGGGTCGAGGTAGGCGTGTACGGTGGGAGGCCTATATAAGCAGAGCTCGTTTAGTGAACCGTCAGA
TCGCCTGGAGACGCCATCCACGCTGTTTTGACCTCCATAGAAGACACCGGGACCGATCCAGCCTACCGGT
CGCCACCATGGAAGACGCCAAAAACATAAAGAAAGGCCCGGCGCCATTCTATCCGCTGGAAGATGGAACC
GCTGGAGAGCAACTGCATAAGGCTATGAAGAGATACGCCCTGGTTCCTGGAACAATTGCTTTTACAGATG
CACATATCGAGGTGGACATCACTTACGCTGAGTACTTCGAAATGTCCGTTCGGTTGGCAGAAGCTATGAA
ACGATATGGGCTGAATACAAATCACAGAATCGTCGTATGCAGTGAAAACTCTCTTCAATTCTTTATGCCG
GTGTTGGGCGCGTTATTTATCGGAGTTGCAGTTGCGCCCGCGAACGACATTTATAATGAACGTGAATTGC
TCAACAGTATGGGCATTTCGCAGCCTACCGTGGTGTTCGTTTCCAAAAAGGGGTTGCAAAAAATTTTGAA
CGTGCAAAAAAAGCTCCCAATCATCCAAAAAATTATTATCATGGATTCTAAAACGGATTACCAGGGATTT
CAGTCGATGTACACGTTCGTCACATCTCATCTACCTCCCGGTTTTAATGAATACGATTTTGTGCCAGAGT
CCTTCGATAGGGACAAGACAATTGCACTGATCATGAACTCCTCTGGATCTACTGGTCTGCCTAAAGGTGT
CGCTCTGCCTCATAGAACTGCCTGCGTGAGATTCTCGCATGCCAGAGATCCTATTTTTGGCAATCAAATC
ATTCCGGATACTGCGATTTTAAGTGTTGTTCCATTCCATCACGGTTTTGGAATGTTTACTACACTCGGAT
ATTTGATATGTGGATTTCGAGTCGTCTTAATGTATAGATTTGAAGAAGAGCTGTTTCTGAGGAGCCTTCA
GGATTACAAGATTCAAAGTGCGCTGCTGGTGCCAACCCTATTCTCCTTCTTCGCCAAAAGCACTCTGATT
GACAAATACGATTTATCTAATTTACACGAAATTGCTTCTGGTGGCGCTCCCCTCTCTAAGGAAGTCGGGG
AAGCGGTTGCCAAGAGGTTCCATCTGCCAGGTATCAGGCAAGGATATGGGCTCACTGAGACTACATCAGC
TATTCTGATTACACCCGAGGGGGATGATAAACCGGGCGCGGTCGGTAAAGTTGTTCCATTTTTTGAAGCG
AAGGTTGTGGATCTGGATACCGGGAAAACGCTGGGCGTTAATCAAAGAGGCGAACTGTGTGTGAGAGGTC
CTATGATTATGTCCGGTTATGTAAACAATCCGGAAGCGACCAACGCCTTGATTGACAAGGATGGATGGCT
ACATTCTGGAGACATAGCTTACTGGGACGAAGACGAACACTTCTTCATCGTTGACCGCCTGAAGTCTCTG
ATTAAGTACAAAGGCTATCAGGTGGCTCCCGCTGAATTGGAATCCATCTTGCTCCAACACCCCAACATCT
TCGACGCAGGTGTCGCAGGTCTTCCCGACGATGACGCCGGTGAACTTCCCGCCGCCGTTGTTGTTTTGGA
GCACGGAAAGACGATGACGGAAAAAGAGATCGTGGATTACGTCGCCAGTCAAGTAACAACCGCGAAAAAG
TTGCGCGGAGGAGTTGTGTTTGTGGACGAAGTACCGAAAGGTCTTACCGGAAAACTCGACGCAAGAAAAA
TCAGAGAGATCCTCATAAAGGCCAAGAAGGGCGGAAAGATCGCCGTGTAAGCGGCCGCAGGGCTCACCAG
GAAGTGTCCCCAGGGACTCGGGTGGTGGGGGGATGGGAGCCAGGGATCTGCAGCTTTTCCGCAGGGATCC
TGGGCCTGAAGCTGCCTGACCCAAGGTGGGCGGGCTGGGCGGGGGCCCTCGTCTTACCCAGCAGTGTTTG
GGTGCGGTTGGGAGTCTCTAATACTGCCGGGTAATGATGGAGGCCCCTGTCCCTGTGTCAGCAACATCCA
TCGCCTCAGGTCCCCAGCCCTTAGCTGGCTGCAGCCCCCTCCCCACTTCCCACGCACCCCGGAAGCCCCT
CGTCTTGAGCTGAGAGCGTTGCACAAGGGGTGGTTCTTGTTGGCTGGCTGCCACTAAGGGACACAATGGG
CCCCAGCCCCTCCTCCCACCCAGTGCGATTTGTCACCTGGTGGATCCAGAACCCACAGTCGACCTTGAGC
TTGGGGTTGGCTCGCCCCCTCTCAAGAGACCTCACCTGGCCTGTGGCCAGGGTCCCCTGTAGCAACTGGT
GAGCGCGCACCGTAGTTCTCTGTCGGCCGGCCCTGGGTCCATCTTCCAGTACAGTGTTGGATGGTCTAAT
TGTGAAGCTCCTAACACTGTCTGGTAAAGATGGCTCCCGGGTGGGTTCTCTCGGCAGTAACCTTCAGGGA
GCCCTGAAGACCATGGAGGACTACTGACCAACAACCTCTGACCTTCACCCCACGCGTAAGATCTGGCCTC
CGCGCCGGGTTTTGGCGCCTCCCGCGGGCGCCCCCCTCCTCACGGCGAGCGCTGCCACGTCAGACGAAGG
GCGCAGCGAGCGTCCTGATCCTTCCGCCCGGACGCTCAGGACAGCGGCCCGCTGCTCATAAGACTCGGCC
TTAGAACCCCAGTATCAGCAGAAGGACATTTTAGGACGGGACTTGGGTGACTCTAGGGCACTGGTTTTCT
TTCCAGAGAGCGGAACAGGCGAGGAAAAGTAGTCCCTTCTCGGCGATTCTGCGGAGGGATCTCCGTGGGG
CGGTGAACGCCGATGATTATATAAGGACGCGCCGGGTGTGGCACAGCTAGTTCCGTCGCAGCCGGGATTT
GGGTCGCGGTTCTTGTTTGTGGATCGCTGTGATCGTCACTTGGTGAGTAGCGGGCTGCTGGGCTGGCCGG
GGCTTTCGTGGCCGCCGGGCCGCTCGGTGGGACGGAAGCGTGTGGAGAGACCGCCAAGGGCTGTAGTCTG
GGTCCGCGAGCAAGGTTGCCCTGAACTGGGGGTTGGGGGGAGCGCAGCAAAATGGCGGCTGTTCCCGAGT
CTTGAATGGAAGACGCTTGTGAGGCGGGCTGTGAGGTCGTTGAAACAAGGTGGGGGGCATGGTGGGCGGC
AAGAACCCAAGGTCTTGAGGCCTTCGCTAATGCGGGAAAGCTCTTATTCGGGTGAGATGGGCTGGGGCAC
CATCTGGGGACCCTGACGTGAAGTTTGTCACTGACTGGAGAACTCGGTTTGTCGTCTGTTGCGGGGGCGG
CAGTTATGGCGGTGCCGTTGGGCAGTGCACCCGTACCTTTGGGAGCGCGCGCCCTCGTCGTGTCGTGACG
TCACCCGTTCTGTTGGCTTATAATGCAGGGTGGGGCCACCTGCCGGTAGGTGTGCGGTAGGCTTTTCTCC
GTCGCAGGACGCAGGGTTCGGGCCTAGGGTAGGCTCTCCTGAATCGACAGGCGCCGGACCTCTGGTGAGG
GGAGGGATAAGTGAGGCGTCAGTTTCTTTGGTCGGTTTTATGTACCTATCTTCTTAAGTAGCTGAAGCTC
CGGTTTTGAACTATGCGCTCGGGGTTGGCGAGTGTGTTTTGTGAAGTTTTTTAGGCACCTTTTGAAATGT
AATCATTTGGGTCAATATGTAATTTTCAGTGTTAGACTAGTAAATTGTCCGCTAAATTCTGGCCGTTTTT
GGCTTTTTTGTTAGACGGATCCATAACTTCGTATAATGTATGCTATACGAAGTTATGCCACCATGTCTAG
ACTGGACAAGAGCAAAGTCATAAACGGAGCTCTGGAATTACTCAATGGTGTCGGTATCGAAGGCCTGACG
ACAAGGAAACTCGCTCAAAAGCTGGGAGTTGAGCAGCCTACCCTGTACTGGCACGTGAAGAACAAGCGGG
CCCTGCTCGATGCCCTGCCAATCGAGATGCTGGACAGGCATCATACCCACTTCTGCCCCCTGGAAGGCGA
GTCATGGCAAGACTTTCTGCGGAACAACGCCAAGTCATACCGCTGTGCTCTCCTCTCACATCGCGACGGG
GCTAAAGTGCATCTCGGCACCCGCCCAACAGAGAAACAGTACGAAACCCTGGAAAATCAGCTCGCGTTCC
TGTGTCAGCAAGGCTTCTCCCTGGAGAACGCACTGTACGCTCTGTCCGCCGTGGGCCACTTTACACTGGG
CTGCGTATTGGAGGAACAGGAGCATCAAGTAGCAAAAGAGGAAAGAGAGACACCTACCACCGATTCTATG
CCCCCACTTCTGAGACAAGCAATTGAGCTGTTCGACCGGCAGGGAGCCGAACCTGCCTTCCTTTTCGGCC
TGGAACTAATCATATGTGGCCTGGAGAAACAGCTAAAGTGCGAAAGCGGCGGGCCGACCGACGCCCTTGA
CGATTTTGACTTAGACATGCTCCCAGCCGATGCCCTTGACGACTTTGACCTTGATATGCTGCCTGCTGAC
GCTCTTGACGATTTTGACCTTGACATGCTCCCCGGGTAAATAACTTCGTATAGCATACATTATACGAAGT
TATGGCGCGCCAATTCCGCCCCTCTCCCTCCCCCCCCCCTAACGTTACTGGCCGAAGCCGCTTGGAATAA
GGCCGGTGTGCGTTTGTCTATATGTTATTTTCCACCATATTGCCGTCTTTTGGCAATGTGAGGGCCCGGA
AACCTGGCCCTGTCTTCTTGACGAGCATTCCTAGGGGTCTTTCCCCTCTCGCCAAAGGAATGCAAGGTCT
GTTGAATGTCGTGAAGGAAGCAGTTCCTCTGGAAGCTTCTTGAAGACAAACAACGTCTGTAGCGACCCTT
TGCAGGCAGCGGAACCCCCCACCTGGCGACAGGTGCCTCTGCGGCCAAAAGCCACGTGTATAAGATACAC
CTGCAAAGGCGGCACAACCCCAGTGCCACGTTGTGAGTTGGATAGTTGTGGAAAGAGTCAAATGGCTCTC
CTCAAGCGTATTCAACAAGGGGCTGAAGGATGCCCAGAAGGTACCCCATTGTATGGGATCTGATCTGGGG
CCTCGGTGCACATGCTTTACATGTGTTTAGTCGAGGTTAAAAAAACGTCTAGGCCCCCCGAACCACGGGG
ACGTGGTTTTCCTTTGAAAAACACGATAATACCATGGCCACCGAGTACAAGCCCACGGTGCGCCTCGCCA
CCCGCGACGACGTCCCCCGGGCCGTACGCACCCTCGCCGCCGCGTTCGCCGACTACCCCGCCACGCGCCA
CACCGTCGACCCGGACCGCCACATCGAGCGGGTCACCGAGCTGCAAGAACTCTTCCTCACGCGCGTCGGG
CTCGACATCGGCAAGGTGTGGGTCGCGGACGACGGCGCCGCGGTGGCGGTCTGGACCACGCCGGAGAGCG
TCGAAGCGGGGGCGGTGTTCGCCGAGATCGGCTCGCGCATGGCCGAGTTGAGCGGTTCCCGGCTGGCCGC
GCAGCAACAGATGGAAGGCCTCCTGGCGCCGCACCGGCCCAAGGAGCCCGCGTGGTTCCTGGCCACCGTC
GGCGTCTCGCCCGACCACCAGGGCAAGGGTCTGGGCAGCGCCGTCGTGCTCCCCGGAGTGGAGGCGGCCG
AGCGCGCTGGGGTGCCCGCCTTCCTGGAGACCTCCGCGCCCCGCAACCTCCCCTTCTACGAGCGGCTCGG
CTTCACCGTCACCGCCGACGTCGAGGTGCCCGAAGGACCGCGCACCTGGTGCATGACCCGCAAGCCCGGT
GCCTGATTAATTAAGCGCGTCTGGAACAATCAACCTCTGGATTACAAAATTTGTGAAAGATTGACTGGTA
TTCTTAACTATGTTGCTCCTTTTACGCTATGTGGATACGCTGCTTTAATGCCTTTGTATCATGCTATTGC
TTCCCGTATGGCTTTCATTTTCTCCTCCTTGTATAAATCCTGGTTGCTGTCTCTTTATGAGGAGTTGTGG
CCCGTTGTCAGGCAACGTGGCGTGGTGTGCACTGTGTTTGCTGACGCAACCCCCACTGGTTGGGGCATTG
CCACCACCTGTCAGCTCCTTTCCGGGACTTTCGCTTTCCCCCTCCCTATTGCCACGGCGGAACTCATCGC
CGCCTGCCTTGCCCGCTGCTGGACAGGGGCTCGGCTGTTGGGCACTGACAATTCCGTGGTGTTGTCGGGG
AAGCTGACGTCCTTTCCATGGCTGCTCGCCTGTGTTGCCACCTGGATTCTGCGCGGGACGTCCTTCTGCT
ACGTCCCTTCGGCCCTCAATCCAGCGGACCTTCCTTCCCGCGGCCTGCTGCCGGCTCTGCGGCCTCTTCC
GCGTCTTCGCCTTCGCCCTCAGACGAGTCGGATCTCCCTTTGGGCCGCCTCCCCGCCTGGAATTAATTCT
GCAGTCGAGACCTAGAAAAACATGGAGCAATCACAAGTAGCAATACAGCAGCTACCAATGCTGATTGTGC
CTGGCTAGAAGCACAAGAGGAGGAGGAGGTGGGTTTTCCAGTCACACCTCAGGTACCTTTAAGACCAATG
ACTTACAAGGCAGCTGTAGATCTTAGCCACTTTTTAAAAGAAAAGAGGGGACTGGAAGGGCTAATTCACT
CCCAACGAAGACAAGATCTGCTTTTTGCTTGTACTGGGTCTCTCTGGTTAGACCAGATCTGAGCCTGGGA
GCTCTCTGGCTAACTAGGGAACCCACTGCTTAAGCCTCAATAAAGCTTGCCTTGAGTGCTTCAAGTAGTG
TGTGCCCGTCTGTTGTGTGACTCTGGTAACTAGAGATCCCTCAGACCCTTTTAGTCAGTGTGGAAAATCT
CTAGCAGTAGTAGTTCATGTCATCTTATTATTCAGTATTTATAACTTGCAAAGAAATGAATATCAGAGAG
TGAGAGGCCTTGACATTGTTTAAACCCGCTGATCAGCCTCGACTGTGCCTTCTAGTTGCCAGCCATCTGT
TGTTTGCCCCTCCCCCGTGCCTTCCTTGACCCTGGAAGGTGCCACTCCCACTGTCCTTTCCTAATAAAAT
GAGGAAATTGCATCGCATTGTCTGAGTAGGTGTCATTCTATTCTGGGGGGTGGGGTGGGGCAGGACAGCA
AGGGGGAGGATTGGGAAGACAATAGCAGGCATGCTGGGGATGCGGTGGGCTCTATGGCTTCTGAGGCGGA
AAGAACCAGCTGGGGCTCTAGGGGGTATCCCC
[124 nt withheld, positions 9413-9536]
C
[91 nt withheld, positions 9538-9628]
A
[49 nt withheld, positions 9630-9678]
CCTTTGACGTTGGAGTCCACGTTCTTT
[37 nt withheld, positions 9706-9742]
ACCCTATCTCGGTCTATTCTTTTGATTTATAAGGGATTTTGCCGATTTCGGCCTATTGGTTAAAAAATGA
GCTGATTTAACAAAAATTTAACGCGAATTAATTCTGTGGAATGTGTGTCAGTTAGGGTGTGGAAAGTCCC
CAGGCTCCCCAGCAGGCAGAAGTATGCAAAGCATGCATCTCAATTAGTCAGCAACCAGGTGTGGAAAGTC
CCCAGGCTCCCCAGCAGGCAGAAGTATGCAAAGCATGCATCTCAATTAGTCAGCAACCATAGTCCCGCCC
CTAACTCCGCCCATCCCGCCCCTAACTCCGCCCAGTTCCGCCCATTCTCCGCCCCATGGCTGACTAATTT
TTTTTATTTATGCAGAGGCCGAGGCCGCCTCTGCCTCTGAGCTATTCCAGAAGTAGTGAGGAGGCTTTTT
TGGAGGCCTAGGCTTTTGCAAAAAGCTCCCGGGAGCTTGTATATCCATTTTCGGATCTGATCAGCACGTG
ATGAAAAAGCCTGAACTCACCGCGACGTGACCGCAAGGAATCGGTCAATACACTACATGGCGTGATTTCA
TATGCGCGATTGCTGATCCCCATGTGTATCACTGGCAAACTGTGATGGACGACACCGTCAGTGCGTCCGT
CGCGCAGGCTCTCGATGAGCTGATGCTTTGGGCCGAGGACTGCCCCGAAGTCCGGCACCTCGTGCACGCG
GATTTCGGCTCCAACAATGTCCTGACGGACAATGGCCGCATAACAGCGGTCATTGACTGGAGCGAGGCGA
TGTTCGGGGATTCCCAATACGAGGTCGCCAACATCTTCTTCTGGAGGCCGTGGTTGGCTTGTATGGAGCA
GCAGACGCGCTACTTCGAGCGGAGGCATCCGGAGCTTGCAGGATCGCCGCGGCTCCGGGCGTATATGCTC
CGCATTGGTCTTGACCAACTCTATCAGAGCTTGGTTGACGGCAATTTCGATGATGCAGCTTGGGCGCAGG
GTCGATGCGACGCAATCGTCCGATCCGGAGCCGGGACTGTCGGGCGTACACAAATCGCCCGCAGAAGCGC
GGCCGTCTGGACCGATGGCTGTGTAGAAGTACTCGCCGATAGTGGAAACCGACGCCCCAGCACTCGTCCG
AGGGCAAAGGAATAGCACGTGCTACGAGATTTCGATTCCACCGCCGCCTTCTATGAAAGGTTGGGCTTCG
GAATCGTTTTCCGGGACGCCGGCTGGATGATCCTCCAGCGCGGGGATCTCATGCTGGAGTTCTTCGCCCA
CCCCAACTTGTTTATTGCAGCTTATAATGGTTACAAATAAAGCAATAGCATCACAAATTTCACAAATAAA
GCATTTTTTTCACTGCATTCTAGTTGTGGTTTGTCCAAACTCATCAATGTATCTTATCATGTCTGTATAC
CGTCGACCTCTAGCTAGAGCTTGGCGTAATCATGGTCATAGCTGTTTCCTGTGTGAAATTGTTATCCGCT
CACAATTCCACACAACATACGAGCCGGAAGCATAAAGTGTAAAGCCTGGGGTGCCTAATGAGTGAGCTAA
CTCACATTAATTGCGTTGCGCTCACTGCCCGCTTTCCAGTCGGGAAACCTGTCGTGCCAGCTGCATTAAT
GAATCGGCCAACGCGCGGGGAGAGGCGGTTTGCGTATTGGGCGCTCTTCCGCTTCCTCGCTCACTGACTC
GCTGCGCTCGGTCGTTCGGCTGCGGCGAGCGGTATCAGCTCACTCAAAGGCGGTAATACGGTTATCCACA
GAATCAGGGGATAACGCAGGAAAGAACATGTGAGCAAAAGGCCAGCAAAAGGCCAGGAACCGTAAAAAGG
CCGCGTTGCTGGCGTTTTTCCATAGGCTCCGCCCCCCTGACGAGCATCACAAAAATCGACGCTCAAGTCA
GAGGTGGCGAAACCCGACAGGACTATAAAGATACCAGGCGTTTCCCCCTGGAAGCTCCCTCGTGCGCTCT
CCTGTTCCGACCCTGCCGCTTACCGGATACCTGTCCGCCTTTCTCCCTTCGGGAAGCGTGGCGCTTTCTC
ATAGCTCACGCTGTAGGTATCTCAGTTCGGTGTAGGTCGTTCGCTCCAAGCTGGGCTGTGTGCACGAACC
CCCCGTTCAGCCCGACCGCTGCGCCTTATCCGGTAACTATCGTCTTGAGTCCAACCCGGTAAGACACGAC
TTATCGCCACTGGCAGCAGCCACTGGTAACAGGATTAGCAGAGCGAGGTATGTAGGCGGTGCTACAGAGT
TCTTGAAGTGGTGGCCTAACTACGGCTACACTAGAAGAACAGTATTTGGTATCTGCGCTCTGCTGAAGCC
AGTTACCTTCGGAAAAAGAGTTGGTAGCTCTTGATCCGGCAAACAAACCACCGCTGGTAGCGGTGGTTTT
TTTGTTTGCAAGCAGCAGATTACGCGCAGAAAAAAAGGATCTCAAGAAGATCCTTTGATCTTTTCTACGG
GGTCTGACGCTCAGTGGAACGAAAACTCACGTTAAGGGATTTTGGTCATGAGATTATCAAAAAGGATCTT
CACCTAGATCCTTTTAAATTAAAAATGAAGTTTTAAATCAATCTAAAGTATATATGAGTAAACTTGGTCT
GACAGTTACCAATGCTTAATCAGTGAGGCACCTATCTCAGCGATCTGTCTATTTCGTTCATCCATAGTTG
CCTGACTCCCCGTCGTGTAGATAACTACGATACGGGAGGGCTTACCATCTGGCCCCAGTGCTGCAATGAT
ACCGCGAGACCCACGCTCACCGGCTCCAGATTTATCAGCAATAAACCAGCCAGCCGGAAGGGCCGAGCGC
AGAAGTGGTCCTGCAACTTTATCCGCCTCCATCCAGTCTATTAATTGTTGCCGGGAAGCTAGAGTAAGTA
GTTCGCCAGTTAATAGTTTGCGCAACGTTGTTGCCATTGCTACAGGCATCGTGGTGTCACGCTCGTCGTT
TGGTATGGCTTCATTCAGCTCCGGTTCCCAACGATCAAGGCGAGTTACATGATCCCCCATGTTGTGCAAA
AAAGCGGTTAGCTCCTTCGGTCCTCCGATCGTTGTCAGAAGTAAGTTGGCCGCAGTGTTATCACTCATGG
TTATGGCAGCACTGCATAATTCTCTTACTGTCATGCCATCCGTAAGATGCTTTTCTGTGACTGGTGAGTA
CTCAACCAAGTCATTCTGAGAATAGTGTATGCGGCGACCGAGTTGCTCTTGCCCGGCGTCCATACGGGAT
AATACCGCGCCACATAGCAGAACTTTAAAAGTGCTCATCATTGGAAAACGTTCTTCGGGGCGAAAACTCT
CAAGGATCTTACCGCTGTTGAGATCCAGTTCGATGTAACCCACTCGTGCACCCAACTGATCTTCAGCATC
TTTTACTTTCACCAGCGTTTCTGGGTGAGCAAAAACAGGAAGGCAAAATGCCGCAAAAAAGGGAATAAGG
GCGACACGGAAATGTTGAATACTCATACTCTTCCTTTTTCAATATTATTGAAGCATTTATCAGGGTTATT
GTCTCATGAGCGGATACATATTTGAATGTATTTAGAAAAATAAACAAATAGGGGTTCCGCGCACATTTCC
CCGAAAAGTGCCACCTGACGTCGACGGATCGGGAGATCAACTTGTTTATTGCAGCTTATAATGGTTACAA
ATAAAGCAATAGCATCACAAATTTCACAAATAAAGCATTTTTTTCACTGCATTCTAGTTGTGGTTTGTCC
AAACTCATCAATGTATCTTATCATGTCTGGATCAACTGGATAACTCAAGCTAACCAAAATCATCCCAAAC
TTCCCACCCCATACCCTATTACCACTGCCAATTACCTGTGGTTTCATTTACTCTAAACCTGTGATTCCTC
TGAATTATTTTCATTTTAAAGAAATTGTATTTGTTAAATATGTACTACAAACTTAGTAGTTGGAAGGGCT
AATTCACTCCCAAAGAAGACAAGATATCCTTGATCTGTGGATCTACCACACACAAGGCTACTTCCCTGAT
TAGCAGAACTACACACCAGGGCCAGGGGTCAGATATCCACTGACCTTTGGATGGTGCTACAAGCTAGTAC
CAGTTGAGCCAGATAAGGTAGAAGAGGCCAATAAAGGAGAGAACACCAGCTTGTTACACCCTGTGAGCCT
GCATGGGATGGATGACCCGGAGAGAGAAGTGTTAGAGTGGAGGTTTGACAGCCGCCTAGCATTTCATCAC
GTGGCCCGAGAGCTGCATCCGGAGTACTTCAAGAACTGCTGATATCGAGCTTGCTACAAGGGACTTTCCG
CTGGGGACTTTCCAGGGAGGCGTGGCCTGGGCGGGACTGGGGAGTGGCGAGCCCTCAGATCCTGCATATA
AGCAGCTGCTTTTTGCCTGTACTGGGTCTCTCTGGTTAGACCAGATCTGAGCCTGGGAGCTCTCTGGCTA
ACTAGGGAACCCACTGCTTAAGCCTCAATAAAGCTTGCCTTGAGTGCTTCAAGTAGTGTGTGCCCGTCTG
TTGTGTGACTCTGGTAACTAGAGATCCCTCAGACCCTTTTAGTCAGTGTGGAAAATCTCTAGCAGTGCCG
CCCGAACAGGGACTTGAAAGCGAAAGGGAAACCAGAGGAGCTCTCTCGACGCAGGACTCGGCTTGCTGAA
GCGCGCACGGCAAGAGGCGAAGGGCGGCGACTGGTGAGTACGCCAAAAATTTTGACTAGCGGAAGGCTAG
AAGGAAGAAGATGGTGCCAGAGCGTCAGTATTAAGCGGGGGAAAATTAGATCGCGAAGGGAAAAAATTCG
GTTAAGGCCAGG
