>Addgene plasmid #81020 | pINDUCER13 miR-200c-141 | addgene partial sequence | sequence record 156343 | Zeo-R 5'-ctgatgaacagggtcacgtc-3'
ACCCGAGCCGGTCGGTCCAGAACTCGACCGCTCCGGCGACGTCGCGCGCGGTGAGCACCGGAACGGCACT
GGTCAACTTGGCCATGGTGGCCCTCCTATAGTGAGTCGTATTATACTATGCCGATATACTATGCCGATGA
TTAATTGTCAACACGTGCTGCAGGTCCGAGGTTCTAGGCTAGCTTAAAGGAACCAATTCAGTCGACTGGA
TCCTTTACCACTCCCTATCAGTGATAGAGAAAAGTGAAAGTCGAGTTTACCACTCCCTATCAGTGATAGA
GAAAAGTGAAAGTCGAGTTTACCACTCCCTATCAGTGATAGAGAAAAGTGAAAGTCGAGTTTACCACTCC
CTATCAGTGATAGAGAAAAGTGAAAGTCGAGTTTACCACTCCCTATCAGTGATAGAGAAAAGTGAAAGTC
GAGTTTACCACTCCCTATCAGTGATAGAGAAAAGTGAAAGTCGAGTTTACCACTCCCTATCAGTGATAGA
GAAAAGTGAAAGTCGAGCTCGGTACCCGGGTCGAGGTAGGCGTGTACGGTGGGAGGCCTATATAAGCAGA
GCTCGTTTAGTGAACCGTCAGATCGCCTGGAGACGCCATCCACGCTGTTTTGACCTCCATAGAAGACACC
GGGACCGATCCAGCCTACCGGTCGCCACCATGGAAGACGCCAAAAACATAAAGAAAGGCCCGGCGCCATT
CTATCCGCTGGAAGATGGAACCGCTGGAGAGCAACTGCATAAGGCTATGAAGAGATACGCCCTGGTTCCT
GGAACAATTGCTTTTACAGATGCACATATCGAGGTGGACATCACTTACGCTGAGTACTTCGAAATGTCCG
TTCGGTTGGCAGAAGCTATGAAACGATATGGGCTGAATACAAATCACAGAATCGTCGTATGCAGTGAAAA
CTCTCTTCA
