>Addgene plasmid #81020 | pINDUCER13 miR-200c-141 | addgene partial sequence | sequence record 156344 | Luc-F 5'-CAGTCAAGTAACAACCGCGA-3'
GTTTGTGGACGAAGTACCGAAAGGTCTTACCGGAAAACTCGACGCAAGAAAAATCAGAGAGATCCTCATA
AAGGCCAAGAAGGGCGGAAAGATCGCCGTGTAAGCGGCCGCAGGGCTCACCAGGAAGTGTCCCCAGGGAC
TCGGGTGGTGGGGGGATGGGAGCCAGGGATCTGCAGCTTTTCCGCAGGGATCCTGGGCCTGAAGCTGCCT
GACCCAAGGTGGGCGGGCTGGGCGGGGGCCCTCGTCTTACCCAGCAGTGTTTGGGTGCGGTTGGGAGTCT
CTAATACTGCCGGGTAATGATGGAGGCCCCTGTCCCTGTGTCAGCAACATCCATCGCCTCAGGTCCCCAG
CCCTTAGCTGGCTGCAGCCCCCTCCCCACTTCCCACGCACCCCGGAAGCCCCTCGTCTTGAGCTGAGAGC
GTTGCACAAGGGGTGGTTCTTGTTGGCTGGCTGCCACTAAGGGACACAATGGGCCCCAGCCCCTCCTCCC
ACCCAGTGCGATTTGTCACCTGGTGGATCCAGAACCCACAGTCGACCTTGAGCTTGGGGTTGGCTCGCCC
CCTCTCAAGAGACCTCACCTGGCCTGTGGCCAGGGTCCCCTGTAGCAACTGGTGAGCGCGCACCGTAGTT
CTCTGTCGGCCGGCCCTGGGTCCATCTTCCAGTACAGTGTTGGATGGTCTAATTGTGAAGCTCCTAACAC
TGTCTGGTAAAGATGGCTCCCGGGTGGGTTCTCTCGGCAGTAACCTTCAGGGAGCCCTGAAGACCATGGA
GGACTACTGACCAACAACCTCTGACCTTCACCCCACGCGTAAGATCTGGCCTCCGCGCCGGGTTTTGGCG
CCTCCCGCGGGCGCCCCCCTCCTCACGGCGAGCGCTG
